Addgene plasmid #105354: pJOG640
Purpose: Synthetic biology
Depositing lab: Johannes Stuttmann. Depositing organization: Martin-Luther-Universitaet Halle-Wittenberg. Publication: Peripheral infrastructure vectors and an extended set of plant parts for the Modular Cloning system. Gantner J, Ordon J, Ilse T, Kretschmer C, Gruetzner R, Lofke C, Dagdas Y, Burstenbinder K, Marillonnet S, Stuttmann J. PLoS One. 2018 May 30;13(5):e0197185. doi: 10.1371/journal.pone.0197185. eCollection 2018. PubMed 29847550.
Backbone
  Vector backbone: pAGM1251 (Engler et al., 2014)
  Vector type: Synthetic Biology
Growth in bacteria
  Bacterial resistance: Spectinomycin, 50 μg/mL
  Growth temperature: 37°C
  Growth strain: DH5alpha
  Copy number: High Copy
Gene/Insert
  Gene/Insert name: promotor 35S (1300bp)
  Species: Synthetic
  Mutation: BsaI/ BpiI restriction sites removed
  Cloning method: Restriction Enzyme; 5′ cloning site BpiI (destroyed during cloning); 3′ cloning site BpiI (destroyed during cloning)
  Sequencing primers: 5′ CTTTGAGTGAGCTGATACCG; 3′ GGGTTCCGCGCACATTTC
Terms and licenses: Academic/Nonprofit Terms; Industry Terms: Not Available to Industry
How to cite: pJOG640 was a gift from Johannes Stuttmann (Addgene plasmid # 105354 ; http://n2t.net/addgene:105354 ; RRID:Addgene_105354)
