[The description below was written by a language model from this plasmid's Addgene catalogue record and pLannotate feature annotations shown in this document.]
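Description:
pJOG640 is a small (about 3.7 kb) Modular Cloning (MoClo) parts plasmid for plant synthetic biology, built in the pAGM1251 level 0 backbone. It is propagated in E. coli as a high-copy plasmid from a ColE1/pUC-type origin and selected with spectinomycin. Resistance comes from an aadA gene, which lies downstream of a bla-type (AmpR) promoter. The short integrase and gentamicin acetyltransferase fragments annotated just upstream of aadA look like remnants of the integron-derived resistance cassette rather than functional genes, and the brief lacI fragment is likewise a backbone remnant.

The insert is a long version of the cauliflower mosaic virus 35S promoter, recorded as roughly 1300 bp. Internal BsaI and BpiI recognition sites have been removed, so the part is compatible with Golden Gate assembly using type IIS enzymes. It was cloned through BpiI sites that were destroyed in the process. The feature table agrees with this. Upstream CaMV sequence is annotated as a fragment of the viral inclusion body/transactivator protein coding region, which naturally precedes the 35S promoter in the viral genome. This is followed by the canonical strong constitutive 35S promoter, including its minimal core. A TMV Ω translational enhancer leader is also annotated just downstream, which suggests the module may carry a 5' untranslated region along with the promoter, although the catalogue entry names only the promoter.

The plasmid contains no coding payload, reporter or plant selection marker. It is a standardized promoter module that would be combined with coding sequence, tag and terminator modules in hierarchical MoClo assemblies to build transcription units for strong constitutive expression in plants. The record does not state the specific fusion-site overhangs.
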