Features (pLannotate 1.2.2; 10 found; start..end, strand, type, name):
    484..533     +  CDS            lacI (fragment): lac repressor; lacI; The lac repressor binds to the lac operator to inhibit transcription in E. coli. This inhibition can be relieved by adding lactose or isopropyl-β-D-thiogalactopyranoside (IPTG).
    552..1358    +  CDS            IBMP_CAMVB (fragment): Experimental evidence at protein level: Swiss-Prot protein existence level 1. Enhances the ribosomal termination-reinitiation event leading to the translation of major open reading frames on the polycistronic viral RNAs. From Cauliflower mosaic virus (strain Bari 1) (CaMV).
   1542..1887    +  promoter       CaMV 35S promoter: strong constitutive promoter from cauliflower mosaic virus
   1839..1885    +  promoter       minimal CaMV 35S promoter: minimal 35S promoter from cauliflower mosaic virus
   1916..1969    +  misc_feature   TMV Ω: translational enhancer from the tobacco mosaic virus 5'-leader sequence (Gallie et al., 1988)
   2101..2205    +  promoter       AmpR promoter: bla
   2196..2276    -  CDS            int (fragment): INT2_ECOLX - Protein inferred from homology: Swiss-Prot protein existence level 3. Putative integrase believed to be involved in the insertion of antibiotic resistance genes into plasmids and transposons. From Escherichia coli.
   2364..2420    +  CDS            GmR (fragment): gentamycin acetyltransferase; aacC1; confers resistance to gentamycin
   2427..3215    +  CDS            aadA: S3AD_ECOLX - Experimental evidence at protein level: Swiss-Prot protein existence level 1. Mediates bacterial resistance to the antibiotics streptomycin and spectinomycin. From Escherichia coli.
   3389..301     +  rep_origin     ori (across the origin): high-copy-number ColE1/pMB1/pBR322/pUC origin of replication
>Addgene plasmid #105354 | pJOG640 | addgene full sequence | sequence record 206353 | Addgene NGS Result
GTTACCGGATAAGGCGCAGCGGTCGGGCTGAACGGGGGGTTCGTGCACACAGCCCAGCTTGGAGCGAACG
ACCTACACCGAACTGAGATACCTACAGCGTGAGCTATGAGAAAGCGCCACGCTTCCCGAAGGGAGAAAGG
CGGACAGGTATCCGGTAAGCGGCAGGGTCGGAACAGGAGAGCGCACGAGGGAGCTTCCAGGGGGAAACGC
CTGGTATCTTTATAGTCCTGTCGGGTTTCGCCACCTCTGACTTGAGCGTCGATTTTTGTGATGCTCGTCA
GGGGGGCGGAGCCTATGGAAAAACGCCAGCAACGCGGCCTTTTTACGGTTCCTGGCCTTTTGCTGGCCTT
TTGCTCACATGTTCTTTCCTGCGTTATCCCCTGATTCTGTGGATAACCGTATTACCGCCTTTGAGTGAGC
TGATACCGCTCGCCGCAGCCGAACGACCGAGCGCAGCGAGTCAGTGAGCGAGGAAGCGGAAGAGCGCCCA
ATACGCAAACCGCCTCTCCCCGCGCGTTGGCCGATTCATTAATCACTCTGTGGTCTCAGGAGGAATTCCA
ATCCCACAAAAATCTGAGCTTAACAGCACAGTTGCTCCTCTCAGAGCAGAATCGGGTATTCAACACCCTC
ATATCAACTACTACGTTGTGTATAACGGTCCACATGCCGGTATATACGATGACTGGGGTTGTACAAAGGC
GGCAACAAACGGCGTTCCCGGAGTTGCACACAAGAAATTTGCCACTATTACAGAGGCAAGAGCAGCAGCT
GACGCGTACACAACAAGTCAGCAAACAGACAGGTTGAACTTCATCCCCAAAGGAGAAGCTCAACTCAAGC
CCAAGAGCTTTGCTAAGGCCCTAACAAGCCCACCAAAGCAAAAAGCCCACTGGCTCACGCTAGGAACCAA
AAGGCCCAGCAGTGATCCAGCCCCAAAAGAGATCTCCTTTGCCCCGGAGATTACAATGGACGATTTCCTC
TATCTTTACGATCTAGGAAGGAAGTTCGAAGGTGAAGGTGACGACACTATGTTCACCACTGATAATGAGA
AGGTTAGCCTCTTCAATTTCAGAAAGAATGCTGACCCACAGATGGTTAGAGAGGCCTACGCAGCAAGTCT
CATCAAGACGATCTACCCGAGTAACAATCTCCAGGAGATCAAATACCTTCCCAAGAAGGTTAAAGATGCA
GTCAAAAGATTCAGGACTAATTGCATCAAGAACACAGAGAAAGACATATTTCTCAAGATCAGAAGTACTA
TTCCAGTATGGACGATTCAAGGCTTGCTTCATAAACCAAGGCAAGTAATAGAGATTGGAGTCTCTAAAAA
GGTAGTTCCTACTGAATCTAAGGCCATGCATGGAGTCTAAGATTCAAATCGAGGATCTAACAGAACTCGC
CGTCAAGACTGGCGAACAGTTCATACAGAGTCTTTTACGACTCAATGACAAGAAGAAAATCTTCGTCAAC
ATGGTGGAGCACGACACTCTGGTCTACTCCAAAAATGTCAAAGATACAGTCTCAGAAGATCAAAGGGCTA
TTGAGACTTTTCAACAAAGGATAATTTCGGGAAACCTCCTCGGATTCCATTGCCCAGCTATCTGTCACTT
CATCGAAAGGACAGTAGAAAAGGAAGGTGGCTCCTACAAATGCCATCATTGCGATAAAGGAAAGGCTATC
ATTCAAGATCTCTCTGCCGACAGTGGTCCCAAAGATGGACCCCCACCCACGAGGAGCATCGTGGAAAAAG
AAGAGGTTCCAACCACGTCTACAAAGCAAGTGGATTGATGTGACATCTCCACTGACGTAAGGGATGACGC
ACAATCCCACTATCCTTCGCAAGACCCTTCCTCTATATAAGGAAGTTCATTTCATTTGGAGAGGACACGC
TCGAGTATAAGAGCTCATTTTTACAACAATTACCAACAACAACAAACAACAAACAACATTACAATTACAT
TTACAATTATCGATACCATTGAGACCACGAAGTGGCTCTTCAGTGGACGAAAGGGCCTCGTGATACGCCT
ATTTTTATAGGTTAATGTCATGATAATAATGGTTTCTTAGACGTCAGGTGGCACTTTTCGGGGAAATGTG
CGCGGAACCCCTATTTGTTTATTTTTCTAAATACATTCAAATATGTATCCGCTCATGAGACAATAACCCT
GATAAATGCTTCAATAATATTGAAAAAGGAAGAGTATGCGCTCACGCAACTGGTCCAGAACCTTGACCGA
ACGCAGCGGTGGTAACGGCGCAGTGGCGGTTTTCATGGCTTGTTATGACTGTTTTTTTTTGGGGTACAGT
CTATGCCTCGGGCATCCAAGCAGCAAGCGCGTTACGCCGTGGGTCGATGTTTGATGTTATGGAGCAGCAA
CGATGTTACGCAGCAGGGCAGTCGCCCTAAAACAAAGTTAAACATCATGAGGGAAGCGGTGATCGCCGAA
GTATCGACTCAACTATCAGAGGTAGTTGGCGTCATCGAGCGCCATCTCGAACCGACGTTGCTGGCCGTAC
ATTTGTACGGCTCCGCAGTGGATGGCGGCCTGAAGCCACACAGCGATATTGATTTGCTGGTTACGGTGAC
CGTAAGGCTTGATGAAACAACGCGGCGAGCTTTGATCAACGACCTTTTGGAAACTTCGGCTTCCCCTGGA
GAGAGCGAGATTCTCCGCGCTGTAGAAGTCACCATTGTTGTGCACGACGACATCATTCCGTGGCGTTATC
CAGCTAAGCGCGAACTGCAATTTGGAGAATGGCAGCGCAATGACATTCTTGCAGGTATCTTCGAGCCAGC
CACGATCGACATTGATCTGGCTATCTTGCTGACAAAAGCAAGAGAACATAGCGTTGCCTTGGTAGGTCCA
GCGGCGGAGGAACTCTTTGATCCGGTTCCTGAACAGGATCTATTTGAGGCGCTAAATGAAACCTTAACGC
TATGGAACTCGCCGCCCGACTGGGCTGGCGATGAGCGAAATGTAGTGCTTACGTTGTCCCGCATTTGGTA
CAGCGCAGTAACCGGCAAAATCGCGCCGAAGGATGTCGCTGCCGACTGGGCAATGGAGCGCCTGCCGGCC
CAGTATCAGCCCGTCATACTTGAAGCTAGACAGGCTTATCTTGGACAAGAAGAAGATCGCTTGGCCTCGC
GCGCAGATCAGTTGGAAGAATTTGTCCATTACGTAAAAGGCGAGATCACCAAGGTAGTCGGCAAATAACT
GTCAGACCAAGTTTACTCATATATACTTTAGATTGATTTAAAACTTCATTTTTAATTTAAAAGGATCTAG
GTGAAGATCCTTTTTGATAATCTCATGACCAAAATCCCTTAACGTGAGTTTTCGTTCCACTGAGCGTCAG
ACCCCGTAGAAAAGATCAAAGGATCTTCTTGAGATCCTTTTTTTCTGCGCGTAATCTGCTGCTTGCAAAC
AAAAAAACCACCGCTACCAGCGGTGGTTTGTTTGCCGGATCAAGAGCTACCAACTCTTTTTCCGAAGGTA
ACTGGCTTCAGCAGAGCGCAGATACCAAATACTGTTCTTCTAGTGTAGCCGTAGTTAGGCCACCACTTCA
AGAACTCTGTAGCACCGCCTACATACCTCGCTCTGCTAATCCTGTTACCAGTGGCTGCTGCCAGTGGCGA
TAAGTCGTGTCTTACCGGGTTGGACTCAAGACGATA
